Addgene plasmid #175758: pHAGE-FLAG-APEX2-LGALS8
Purpose: Lentiviral vector expressing N-terminally tagged APEX2-FLAG-LGALS8
Depositing lab: Wade Harper. Depositing organization: Harvard Medical School. Publication: Quantitative proteomics reveals the selectivity of ubiquitin-binding autophagy receptors in the turnover of damaged lysosomes by lysophagy. Eapen VV, Swarup S, Hoyer MJ, Paulo JA, Harper JW. eLife. 2021 Sep 29;10. pii: 72328. doi: 10.7554/eLife.72328. PubMed 34585663.
Backbone
  Vector backbone: pHAGE
  Vector type: Lentiviral
Growth in bacteria
  Bacterial resistance: Ampicillin, 100 μg/mL
  Growth temperature: 37°C
  Growth strain: NEB Stable
  Copy number: Unknown
Gene/Insert
  Gene/Insert name: LGALS8
  Species: H. sapiens (human)
  Entrez Gene: LGALS8 (a.k.a. Gal-8, PCTA-1, PCTA1, Po66-CBP)
  Cloning method: Gateway Cloning
Terms and licenses: Academic/Nonprofit Terms; Industry Terms: Not Available to Industry
How to cite: pHAGE-FLAG-APEX2-LGALS8 was a gift from Wade Harper (Addgene plasmid # 175758 ; http://n2t.net/addgene:175758 ; RRID:Addgene_175758)
