[The description below was written by a language model from this plasmid's Addgene catalogue record and pLannotate feature annotations shown in this document.]
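Description:
pHAGE-FLAG-APEX2-LGALS8 is an HIV-1-based lentiviral expression plasmid of about 9.5 kb, built on the pHAGE backbone, that delivers human galectin-8 (LGALS8) fused at its N-terminus to a FLAG epitope and the engineered peroxidase APEX2. In bacteria it is maintained through a high-copy ColE1/pUC-type origin and selected with ampicillin via the β-lactamase gene. The viral portion carries a truncated 5' LTR, the Ψ packaging signal with an adjoining gag fragment, the Rev response element, and the cPPT/CTS. A ΔU3 self-inactivating 3' LTR closes the transfer cassette. These elements allow the genomic RNA to be exported, packaged and integrated when the missing viral functions are provided in trans, which the plasmid itself does not encode.

Between the LTRs, the CMV enhancer and promoter drive a single bicistronic transcript. The first reading frame runs from a short FLAG sequence into APEX2. It then crosses a residual attB1 site into the LGALS8 coding sequence, with attB2 downstream, consistent with the insert having been introduced by Gateway recombination. An EMCV IRES follows and directs translation of puromycin N-acetyltransferase, so transduced mammalian cells can be selected with puromycin. A WPRE enhances expression of the transcript.

Galectin-8 is a cytosolic lectin that binds β-galactosides exposed when endosomal or lysosomal membranes rupture, and it links damaged compartments to autophagy. Fusing it to APEX2 allows proximity labelling of neighbouring proteins, and the associated publication concerns quantitative proteomics of damaged lysosome turnover by lysophagy. This points to use in mapping the proteins recruited around ruptured lysosomes.
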