Features (pLannotate 1.2.2; 29 found; start..end, strand, type, name):
    377..634     +  LTR            5' LTR (truncated): truncated 5' long terminal repeat (LTR) from HIV-1
    681..806     +  misc_feature   HIV-1 Ψ: packaging signal of human immunodeficiency virus type 1
    790..1128    +  CDS            HIV-1 gag (fragment): gag protein from human immunodeficiency virus 1; gag
   1303..1536    +  misc_feature   RRE: The Rev response element (RRE) of HIV-1 allows for Rev-dependent mRNA export from the nucleus to the cytoplasm.
   1913..2013    +  CDS            Rev (fragment): human immunodeficiency virus 1 (HIV-1) Rev protein; rev; enhances nuclear export of unspliced and incompletely spliced viral mRNAs
   2062..2179    +  misc_feature   cPPT/CTS: central polypurine tract and central termination sequence of HIV-1
   2231..2534    +  enhancer       CMV enhancer: human cytomegalovirus immediate early enhancer
   2535..2738    +  promoter       CMV promoter: human cytomegalovirus (CMV) immediate early promoter
   2850..2873    +  CDS            3xFLAG (fragment): three tandem FLAG® epitope tags
   2870..3617    +  CDS            APEX2 (fragment): soybean ascorbate peroxidase, engineered to serve as a monomeric tag for electron microscopy and live-cell proteomics (Lam et al., 2015) more active than the original APEX due to the A134P mutation
   3634..3651    +  protein_bind   attB1 (fragment): mutant version of attB; core recombination site for the Gateway® BP reaction BP Clonase™
   3657..4604    +  CDS            LGALS8: LEG8_HUMAN - Experimental evidence at protein level: Swiss-Prot protein existence level 1. Beta-galactoside-binding lectin that acts as a sensor of membrane damage caused by infection and restricts the proliferation of infecting pathogens by targeting them for autophagy (PubMed:22246324, PubMed:28077878). Detects membrane rupture by binding beta-galactoside ligands located on the lumenal side of the endosome membrane; these ligands becoming exposed to the cytoplasm following rupture (PubMed:22246324, PubMed:28077878). Restricts infection by initiating autophagy via interaction with CALCOCO2/ND
   4606..4630    -  protein_bind   attB2: mutant version of attB; recombination site for the Gateway® BP reaction BP Clonase™
   4748..5210    +  misc_feature   IRES: internal ribosome entry site (IRES) of the encephalomyocarditis virus (EMCV)
   5224..5823    +  CDS            PuroR: puromycin N-acetyltransferase; pac from Streptomyces alboniger; confers resistance to puromycin
   5840..6428    +  misc_feature   WPRE: woodchuck hepatitis virus posttranscriptional regulatory element
   6436..6501    +  CDS            nef (fragment): NEF_HV1Z2 - Experimental evidence at protein level: Swiss-Prot protein existence level 1. Extracellular Nef protein targets CD4(+) T-lymphocytes for apoptosis by interacting with CXCR4 surface receptors. From Human immunodeficiency virus type 1 group M subtype D (isolate Z2/CDC-Z34) (HIV-1).
   6503..6736    +  LTR            3' LTR (ΔU3): self-inactivating 3' long terminal repeat (LTR) from HIV-1
   6941..7045    +  promoter       AmpR promoter: bla
   7046..7906    +  CDS            AmpR: β-lactamase; bla; confers resistance to ampicillin, carbenicillin, and related antibiotics
   8077..8665    +  rep_origin     ori: high-copy-number ColE1/pMB1/pBR322/pUC origin of replication
   8848..8902    +  CDS            lacI (fragment): lac repressor; lacI; The lac repressor binds to the lac operator to inhibit transcription in E. coli. This inhibition can be relieved by adding lactose or isopropyl-β-D-thiogalactopyranoside (IPTG).
   8908..9001    +  rep_origin     SV40 ori (fragment): SV40 origin of replication
   9026..9063    +  CDS            lacI (fragment): lac repressor; lacI; The lac repressor binds to the lac operator to inhibit transcription in E. coli. This inhibition can be relieved by adding lactose or isopropyl-β-D-thiogalactopyranoside (IPTG).
   9076..9097    +  protein_bind   CAP binding site: CAP binding activates transcription in the presence of cAMP. E. coli catabolite activator protein
   9112..9142    +  promoter       lac promoter: promoter for the E. coli lac operon
   9150..9166    +  protein_bind   lac operator: The lac repressor binds to the lac operator to inhibit transcription in E. coli. This inhibition can be relieved by adding lactose or isopropyl-β-D-thiogalactopyranoside (IPTG). lac repressor encoded by lacI
   9200..9283    +  polyA_signal   SV40 poly(A) signal (fragment): SV40 polyadenylation signal
   9450..329     +  CDS            nef (fragment) (across the origin): NEF_HV1BR - Experimental evidence at protein level: Swiss-Prot protein existence level 1. Extracellular Nef protein targets CD4(+) T-lymphocytes for apoptosis by interacting with CXCR4 surface receptors (PubMed:14990729). From Human immunodeficiency virus type 1 group M subtype B (isolate BRU/LAI) (HIV-1).
>Addgene plasmid #175758 | pHAGE-FLAG-APEX2-LGALS8 | addgene full sequence | sequence record 346585 | Addgene NGS Result
TGGAAGGGCTAATTCACTCCCAAAGAAGACAAGATATCCTTGATCTGTGGATCTACCACACACAAGGCTA
CTTCCCTGATTAGCAGAACTACACACCAGGGCCAGGGGTCAGATATCCACTGACCTTTGGATGGTGCTAC
AAGCTAGTACCAGTTGAGCCAGATAAGGTAGAAGAGGCCAATAAAGGAGAGAACACCAGCTTGTTACACC
CTGTGAGCCTGCATGGGATGGATGACCCGGAGAGAGAAGTGTTAGAGTGGAGGTTTGACAGCCGCCTAGC
ATTTCATCACGTGGCCCGAGAGCTGCATCCGGAGTACTTCAAGAACTGCTGATATCGAGCTTGCTACAAG
GGACTTTCCGCTGGGGACTTTCCAGGGAGGCGTGGCCTGGGCGGGACTGGGGAGTGGCGAGCCCTCAGAT
CCTGCATATAAGCAGCTGCTTTTTGCCTGTACTGGGTCTCTCTGGTTAGACCAGATCTGAGCCTGGGAGC
TCTCTGGCTAACTAGGGAACCCACTGCTTAAGCCTCAATAAAGCTTGCCTTGAGTGCTTCAAGTAGTGTG
TGCCCGTCTGTTGTGTGACTCTGGTAACTAGAGATCCCTCAGACCCTTTTAGTCAGTGTGGAAAATCTCT
AGCAGTGGCGCCCGAACAGGGACTTGAAAGCGAAAGGGAAACCAGAGGAGCTCTCTCGACGCAGGACTCG
GCTTGCTGAAGCGCGCACGGCAAGAGGCGAGGGGCGGCGACTGGTGAGTACGCCAAAAATTTTGACTAGC
GGAGGCTAGAAGGAGAGAGATGGGTGCGAGAGCGTCAGTATTAAGCGGGGGAGAATTAGATCGCGATGGG
AAAAAATTCGGTTAAGGCCAGGGGGAAAGAAAAAATATAAATTAAAACATATAGTATGGGCAAGCAGGGA
GCTAGAACGATTCGCAGTTAATCCTGGCCTGTTAGAAACATCAGAAGGCTGTAGACAAATACTGGGACAG
CTACAACCATCCCTTCAGACAGGATCAGAAGAACTTAGATCATTATATAATACAGTAGCAACCCTCTATT
GTGTGCATCAAAGGATAGAGATAAAAGACACCAAGGAAGCTTTAGACAAGATAGAGGAAGAGCAAAACAA
AAGTAAGACCACCGCACAGCAAGCGGCCGGCCGCTGATCTTCAGACCTGGAGGAGGAGATATGAGGGACA
ATTGGAGAAGTGAATTATATAAATATAAAGTAGTAAAAATTGAACCATTAGGAGTAGCACCCACCAAGGC
AAAGAGAAGAGTGGTGCAGAGAGAAAAAAGAGCAGTGGGAATAGGAGCTTTGTTCCTTGGGTTCTTGGGA
GCAGCAGGAAGCACTATGGGCGCAGCGTCAATGACGCTGACGGTACAGGCCAGACAATTATTGTCTGGTA
TAGTGCAGCAGCAGAACAATTTGCTGAGGGCTATTGAGGCGCAACAGCATCTGTTGCAACTCACAGTCTG
GGGCATCAAGCAGCTCCAGGCAAGAATCCTGGCTGTGGAAAGATACCTAAAGGATCAACAGCTCCTGGGG
ATTTGGGGTTGCTCTGGAAAACTCATTTGCACCACTGCTGTGCCTTGGAATGCTAGTTGGAGTAATAAAT
CTCTGGAACAGATTTGGAATCACACGACCTGGATGGAGTGGGACAGAGAAATTAACAATTACACAAGCTT
AATACACTCCTTAATTGAAGAATCGCAAAACCAGCAAGAAAAGAATGAACAAGAATTATTGGAATTAGAT
AAATGGGCAAGTTTGTGGAATTGGTTTAACATAACAAATTGGCTGTGGTATATAAAATTATTCATAATGA
TAGTAGGAGGCTTGGTAGGTTTAAGAATAGTTTTTGCTGTACTTTCTATAGTGAATAGAGTTAGGCAGGG
ATATTCACCATTATCGTTTCAGACCCACCTCCCAACCCCGAGGGGACCCGACAGGCCCGAAGGAATAGAA
GAAGAAGGTGGAGAGAGAGACAGAGACAGATCCATTCGATTAGTGAACGGATCTCGACGGTATCGCCGAA
TTAATTCACAAATGGCAGTATTCATCCACAATTTTAAAAGAAAAGGGGGGATTGGGGGGTACAGTGCAGG
GGAAAGAATAGTAGACATAATAGCAACAGACATACAAACTAAAGAATTACAAAAACAAATTACAAAAATT
CAAAATTTTCGGGTTTATTACAGGGACAGCAGAGATCCAGTTTGGACTAGTGGAGTTCCGCGTTACATAA
CTTACGGTAAATGGCCCGCCTGGCTGACCGCCCAACGACCCCCGCCCATTGACGTCAATAATGACGTATG
TTCCCATAGTAACGCCAATAGGGACTTTCCATTGACGTCAATGGGTGGAGTATTTACGGTAAACTGCCCA
CTTGGCAGTACATCAAGTGTATCATATGCCAAGTACGCCCCCTATTGACGTCAATGACGGTAAATGGCCC
GCCTGGCATTATGCCCAGTACATGACCTTATGGGACTTTCCTACTTGGCAGTACATCTACGTATTAGTCA
TCGCTATTACCATGGTGATGCGGTTTTGGCAGTACATCAATGGGCGTGGATAGCGGTTTGACTCACGGGG
ATTTCCAAGTCTCCACCCCATTGACGTCAATGGGAGTTTGTTTTGGCACCAAAATCAACGGGACTTTCCA
AAATGTCGTAACAACTCCGCCCCATTGACGCAAATGGGCGGTAGGCGTGTACGGTGGGAGGTCTATATAA
GCAGAGCTCGTTTAGTGAACCGTCAGATCGCCTGGAGACGCCATCCACGCTGTTTTGACCTCCATAGAAG
ACACCGGCGGCCGCAGATCTCTCGAGGTTGATCTGCCACCATGATGGACTACAAGGATGACGACGATAAG
GGAAAGTCTTACCCAACTGTGAGTGCTGATTACCAGGACGCCGTTGAGAAGGCGAAGAAGAAGCTCAGAG
GCTTCATCGCTGAGAAGAGATGCGCTCCTCTAATGCTCCGTTTGGCATTCCACTCTGCTGGAACCTTTGA
CAAGGGCACGAAGACCGGTGGACCCTTCGGAACCATCAAGCACCCTGCCGAACTGGCTCACAGCGCTAAC
AACGGTCTTGACATCGCTGTTAGGCTTTTGGAGCCACTCAAGGCGGAGTTCCCTATTTTGAGCTACGCCG
ATTTCTACCAGTTGGCTGGCGTTGTTGCCGTTGAGGTCACGGGTGGACCTAAGGTTCCATTCCACCCTGG
AAGAGAGGACAAGCCTGAGCCACCACCAGAGGGTCGCTTGCCCGATCCCACTAAGGGTTCTGACCATTTG
AGAGATGTGTTTGGCAAAGCTATGGGGCTTACTGACCAAGATATCGTTGCTCTATCTGGGGGTCACACTA
TTGGAGCTGCACACAAGGAGCGTTCTGGATTTGAGGGTCCCTGGACCTCTAATCCTCTTATTTTCGACAA
CTCATACTTCACGGAGTTGTTGAGTGGTGAGAAGGAAGGTCTCCTTCAGCTACCTTCTGACAAGGCTCTT
TTGTCTGACCCTGTATTCCGCCCTCTCGTTGACAAATATGCAGCGGACGAAGATGCCTTCTTTGCTGATT
ACGCTGAGGCTCACCAAAAGCTTTCCGAGCTTGGGTTTGCTGATGCCGCTCGAGGTTATCAAACAAGTTT
GTACAAAAAAGTTGGCATGTTGTCCTTAAACAACCTACAGAATATCATCTATAACCCGGTAATCCCGTTT
GTTGGCACCATTCCTGATCAGCTGGATCCTGGAACTTTGATTGTGATACGTGGGCATGTTCCTAGTGACG
CAGACAGATTCCAGGTGGATCTGCAGAATGGCAGCAGCATGAAACCTCGAGCCGATGTGGCCTTTCATTT
CAATCCTCGTTTCAAAAGGGCCGGCTGCATTGTTTGCAATACTTTGATAAATGAAAAATGGGGACGGGAA
GAGATCACCTATGACACGCCTTTCAAAAGAGAAAAGTCTTTTGAGATCGTGATTATGGTGCTGAAGGACA
AATTCCAGGTGGCTGTAAATGGAAAACATACTCTGCTCTATGGCCACAGGATCGGCCCAGAGAAAATAGA
CACTCTGGGCATTTATGGCAAAGTGAATATTCACTCAATTGGTTTTAGCTTCAGCTCGGACTTACAAAGT
ACCCAAGCATCTAGTCTGGAACTGACAGAGATAAGTAGAGAAAATGTTCCAAAGTCTGGCACGCCCCAGC
TTAGGCTGCCATTCGCTGCAAGGTTGAACACCCCCATGGGCCCTGGACGAACTGTCGTCGTTAAAGGAGA
AGTGAATGCAAATGCCAAAAGCTTTAATGTTGACCTACTAGCAGGAAAATCAAAGGATATTGCTCTACAC
TTGAACCCACGCCTGAATATTAAAGCATTTGTAAGAAATTCTTTTCTTCAGGAGTCCTGGGGAGAAGAAG
AGAGAAATATTACCTCTTTCCCATTTAGTCCTGGGATGTACTTTGAGATGATAATTTATTGTGATGTTAG
AGAATTCAAGGTTGCAGTAAATGGCGTACACAGCCTGGAGTACAAACACAGATTTAAAGAGCTCAGCAGT
ATTGACACGCTGGAAATTAATGGAGACATCCACTTACTGGAAGTAAGGAGCTGGTACCCAACTTTCTTGT
ACAAAGTGGTTCGATAACGAATTCCGCCCCCCCCCCCTAACGTTACTGGCCGAAGCCGCTTGGAATAAGG
CCGGTGTGCGTTTGTCTATATGTTATTTTCCACCATATTGCCGTCTTTTGGCAATGTGAGGGCCCGGAAA
CCTGGCCCTGTCTTCTTGACGAGCATTCCTAGGGGTCTTTCCCCTCTCGCCAAAGGAATGCAAGGTCTGT
TGAATGTCGTGAAGGAAGCAGTTCCTCTGGAAGCTTCTTGAAGACAAACAACGTCTGTAGCGACCCTTTG
CAGGCAGCGGAACCCCCCACCTGGCGACAGGTGCCTCTGCGGCCAAAAGCCACGTGTATAAGATACACCT
GCAAAGGCGGCACAACCCCAGTGCCACGTTGTGAGTTGGATAGTTGTGGAAAGAGTCAAATGGCTCTCCT
CAAGCGTATTCAACAAGGGGCTGAAGGATGCCCAGAAGGTACCCCATTGTATGGGATCTGATCTGGGGCC
TCGGTGCACATGCTTTACATGTGTTTAGTCGAGGTTAAAAAAACGTCTAGGCCCCCCGAACCACGGGGAC
GTGGTTTTCCTTTGAAAAACACGATGATAATATGGCCACAACCATGACCGAGTACAAGCCCACGGTGCGC
CTCGCCACCCGCGACGACGTCCCCAGGGCCGTACGCACCCTCGCCGCCGCGTTCGCCGACTACCCCGCCA
CGCGCCACACCGTCGATCCGGACCGCCACATCGAGCGGGTCACCGAGCTGCAAGAACTCTTCCTCACGCG
CGTCGGGCTCGACATCGGCAAGGTGTGGGTCGCGGACGACGGCGCCGCGGTGGCGGTCTGGACCACGCCG
GAGAGCGTCGAAGCGGGGGCGGTGTTCGCCGAGATCGGCCCGCGCATGGCCGAGTTGAGCGGTTCCCGGC
TGGCCGCGCAGCAACAGATGGAAGGCCTCCTGGCGCCGCACCGGCCCAAGGAGCCCGCGTGGTTCCTGGC
CACCGTCGGCGTCTCGCCCGACCACCAGGGCAAGGGTCTGGGCAGCGCCGTCGTGCTCCCCGGAGTGGAG
GCGGCCGAGCGCGCCGGGGTGCCCGCCTTCCTGGAGACCTCCGCGCCCCGCAACCTCCCCTTCTACGAGC
GGCTCGGCTTCACCGTCACCGCCGACGTCGAGGTGCCCGAAGGACCGCGCACCTGGTGCATGACCCGCAA
GCCCGGTGCCTGATGCATCGATGGATCCTAATCAACCTCTGGATTACAAAATTTGTGAAAGATTGACTGG
TATTCTTAACTATGTTGCTCCTTTTACGCTATGTGGATACGCTGCTTTAATGCCTTTGTATCATGCTATT
GCTTCCCGTATGGCTTTCATTTTCTCCTCCTTGTATAAATCCTGGTTGCTGTCTCTTTATGAGGAGTTGT
GGCCCGTTGTCAGGCAACGTGGCGTGGTGTGCACTGTGTTTGCTGACGCAACCCCCACTGGTTGGGGCAT
TGCCACCACCTGTCAGCTCCTTTCCGGGACTTTCGCTTTCCCCCTCCCTATTGCCACGGCGGAACTCATC
GCCGCCTGCCTTGCCCGCTGCTGGACAGGGGCTCGGCTGTTGGGCACTGACAATTCCGTGGTGTTGTCGG
GGAAATCATCGTCCTTTCCTTGGCTGCTCGCCTGTGTTGCCACCTGGATTCTGCGCGGGACGTCCTTCTG
CTACGTCCCTTCGGCCCTCAATCCAGCGGACCTTCCTTCCCGCGGCCTGCTGCCGGCTCTGCGGCCTCTT
CCGCGTCTTCGCCTTCGCCCTCAGACGAGTCGGATCTCCCTTTGGGCCGCCTCCCCGCCTGAGATCCTTT
AAGACCAATGACTTACAAGGCAGCTGTAGATCTTAGCCACTTTTTAAAAGAAAAGGGGGGACTGGAAGGG
CTAATTCACTCCCAACGAAGACAAGATCTGCTTTTTGCTTGTACTGGGTCTCTCTGGTTAGACCAGATCT
GAGCCTGGGAGCTCTCTGGCTAACTAGGGAACCCACTGCTTAAGCCTCAATAAAGCTTGCCTTGAGTGCT
TCAAGTAGTGTGTGCCCGTCTGTTGTGTGACTCTGGTAACTAGAGATCCCTCAGACCCTTTTAGTCAGTG
TGGAAAATCTCTAGCAGTAGTAGTTCATGTCATCTTATTATTCAGTATTTATAACTTGCAAAGAAATGAA
TATCAGAGAGTGAGAGGCCCGGGTTAATTAAGGAAAGGGCTAGATCATTCTTGAAGACGAAAGGGCCTCG
TGATACGCCTATTTTTATAGGTTAATGTCATGATAATAATGGTTTCTTAGACGTCAGGTGGCACTTTTCG
GGGAAATGTGCGCGGAACCCCTATTTGTTTATTTTTCTAAATACATTCAAATATGTATCCGCTCATGAGA
CAATAACCCTGATAAATGCTTCAATAATATTGAAAAAGGAAGAGTATGAGTATTCAACATTTCCGTGTCG
CCCTTATTCCCTTTTTTGCGGCATTTTGCCTTCCTGTTTTTGCTCACCCAGAAACGCTGGTGAAAGTAAA
AGATGCTGAAGATCAGTTGGGTGCACGAGTGGGTTACATCGAACTGGATCTCAACAGCGGTAAGATCCTT
GAGAGTTTTCGCCCCGAAGAACGTTTTCCAATGATGAGCACTTTTAAAGTTCTGCTATGTGGCGCGGTAT
TATCCCGTGTTGACGCCGGGCAAGAGCAACTCGGTCGCCGCATACACTATTCTCAGAATGACTTGGTTGA
GTACTCACCAGTCACAGAAAAGCATCTTACGGATGGCATGACAGTAAGAGAATTATGCAGTGCTGCCATA
ACCATGAGTGATAACACTGCGGCCAACTTACTTCTGACAACGATCGGAGGACCGAAGGAGCTAACCGCTT
TTTTGCACAACATGGGGGATCATGTAACTCGCCTTGATCGTTGGGAACCGGAGCTGAATGAAGCCATACC
AAACGACGAGCGTGACACCACGATGCCTGTAGCAATGGCAACAACGTTGCGCAAACTATTAACTGGCGAA
CTACTTACTCTAGCTTCCCGGCAACAATTAATAGACTGGATGGAGGCGGATAAAGTTGCAGGACCACTTC
TGCGCTCGGCCCTTCCGGCTGGCTGGTTTATTGCTGATAAATCTGGAGCCGGTGAGCGTGGGTCTCGCGG
TATCATTGCAGCACTGGGGCCAGATGGTAAGCCCTCCCGTATCGTAGTTATCTACACGACGGGGAGTCAG
GCAACTATGGATGAACGAAATAGACAGATCGCTGAGATAGGTGCCTCACTGATTAAGCATTGGTAACTGT
CAGACCAAGTTTACTCATATATACTTTAGATTGATTTAAAACTTCATTTTTAATTTAAAAGGATCTAGGT
GAAGATCCTTTTTGATAATCTCATGACCAAAATCCCTTAACGTGAGTTTTCGTTCCACTGAGCGTCAGAC
CCCGTAGAAAAGATCAAAGGATCTTCTTGAGATCCTTTTTTTCTGCGCGTAATCTGCTGCTTGCAAACAA
AAAAACCACCGCTACCAGCGGTGGTTTGTTTGCCGGATCAAGAGCTACCAACTCTTTTTCCGAAGGTAAC
TGGCTTCAGCAGAGCGCAGATACCAAATACTGTTCTTCTAGTGTAGCCGTAGTTAGGCCACCACTTCAAG
AACTCTGTAGCACCGCCTACATACCTCGCTCTGCTAATCCTGTTACCAGTGGCTGCTGCCAGTGGCGATA
AGTCGTGTCTTACCGGGTTGGACTCAAGACGATAGTTACCGGATAAGGCGCAGCGGTCGGGCTGAACGGG
GGGTTCGTGCACACAGCCCAGCTTGGAGCGAACGACCTACACCGAACTGAGATACCTACAGCGTGAGCTA
TGAGAAAGCGCCACGCTTCCCGAAGGGAGAAAGGCGGACAGGTATCCGGTAAGCGGCAGGGTCGGAACAG
GAGAGCGCACGAGGGAGCTTCCAGGGGGAAACGCCTGGTATCTTTATAGTCCTGTCGGGTTTCGCCACCT
CTGACTTGAGCGTCGATTTTTGTGATGCTCGTCAGGGGGGCGGAGCCTATGGAAAAACGCCAGCAACGCG
GCCTTTTTACGGTTCCTGGCCTTTTGCTGGCCTTTTGCTCACATGTTCTTTCCTGCGTTATCCCCTGATT
CTGTGGATAACCGTATTACCGCCTTTGAGTGAGCTGATACCGCTCGCCGCAGCCGAACGACCGAGCGCAG
CGAGTCAGTGAGCGAGGAAGCGGAAGAGCGCCCAATACGCAAACCGCCTCTCCCCGCGCGTTGGCCGATT
CATTAATGCAGCAAGCTCATGGCTGACTAATTTTTTTTATTTATGCAGAGGCCGAGGCCGCCTCGGCCTC
TGAGCTATTCCAGAAGTAGTGAGGAGGCTTTTTTGGAGGCCTAGGCTTTTGCAAAAAGCTCCCCGTGGCA
CGACAGGTTTCCCGACTGGAAAGCGGGCAGTGAGCGCAACGCAATTAATGTGAGTTAGCTCACTCATTAG
GCACCCCAGGCTTTACACTTTATGCTTCCGGCTCGTATGTTGTGTGGAATTGTGAGCGGATAACAATTTC
ACACAGGAAACAGCTATGACATGATTACGAATTTCACAAATAAAGCATTTTTTTCACTGCATTCTAGTTG
TGGTTTGTCCAAACTCATCAATGTATCTTATCATGTCTGGATCAACTGGATAACTCAAGCTAACCAAAAT
CATCCCAAACTTCCCACCCCATACCCTATTACCACTGCCAATTACCTGTGGTTTCATTTACTCTAAACCT
GTGATTCCTCTGAATTATTTTCATTTTAAAGAAATTGTATTTGTTAAATATGTACTACAAACTTAGTAGT
